>Addgene plasmid #187873 | pEA183 | addgene full sequence | sequence record 368896 | Addgene NGS Result
TGTGGATAGCACGTACATTGGGAACCCAAAGCCGTACATTGGGAACCGGAACCCGTACATTGGGAACCCA
AAGCCGTACATTGGGAACCGGTCACACATGTAAGTGACTGATATAAAAGAGAAAAAAGGCGATTTTTCCG
CCTAAAACTCTTTAAAACTTATTAAAACTCTTAAAACCCGCCTGGCCTGTGCATAACTGTCTGGCCAGCG
CACAGCCGAAGAGCTGCAAAAAGCGCCTACCCTTCGGTCGCTGCGCTCCCTACGCCCCGCCGCTTCGCGT
CGGCCTATCGCGGCCGCTGGCCGCTCAAAAATGGCTGGCCTACGGCCAGGCAATCTACCAGGGCGCGGAC
AAGCCGCGCCGTCGCCACTCGACCGCCGGCGCCCACATCAAGGCACCCTGCCTCGCGCGTTTCGGTGATG
ACGGTGAAAACCTCTGACACATGCAGCTCCCGGAGACGGTCACAGCTTGTCTGTAAGCGGATGCCGGGAG
CAGACAAGCCCGTCAGGGCGCGTCAGCGGGTGTTGGCGGGTGTCGGGGCGCAGCCATGACCCAGTCACGT
AGCGATAGCGGAGTGTATACTGGCTTAACTATGCGGCATCAGAGCAGATTGTACTGAGAGTGCACCATAT
GCGGTGTGAAATACCGCACAGATGCGTAAGGAGAAAATACCGCATCAGGCGCTCTTCCGCTTCCTCGCTC
ACTGACTCGCTGCGCTCGGTCGTTCGGCTGCGGCGAGCGGTATCAGCTCACTCAAAGGCGGTAATACGGT
TATCCACAGAATCAGGGGATAACGCAGGAAAGAACATGTGAGCAAAAGGCCAGCAAAAGGCCAGGAACCG
TAAAAAGGCCGCGTTGCTGGCGTTTTTCCATAGGCTCCGCCCCCCTGACGAGCATCACAAAAATCGACGC
TCAAGTCAGAGGTGGCGAAACCCGACAGGACTATAAAGATACCAGGCGTTTCCCCCTGGAAGCTCCCTCG
TGCGCTCTCCTGTTCCGACCCTGCCGCTTACCGGATACCTGTCCGCCTTTCTCCCTTCGGGAAGCGTGGC
GCTTTCTCATAGCTCACGCTGTAGGTATCTCAGTTCGGTGTAGGTCGTTCGCTCCAAGCTGGGCTGTGTG
CACGAACCCCCCGTTCAGCCCGACCGCTGCGCCTTATCCGGTAACTATCGTCTTGAGTCCAACCCGGTAA
GACACGACTTATCGCCACTGGCAGCAGCCACTGGTAACAGGATTAGCAGAGCGAGGTATGTAGGCGGTGC
TACAGAGTTCTTGAAGTGGTGGCCTAACTACGGCTACACTAGAAGGACAGTATTTGGTATCTGCGCTCTG
CTGAAGCCAGTTACCTTCGGAAAAAGAGTTGGTAGCTCTTGATCCGGCAAACAAACCACCGCTGGTAGCG
GTGGTTTTTTTGTTTGCAAGCAGCAGATTACGCGCAGAAAAAAAGGATCTCAAGAAGATCCTTTGATCTT
TTCTACGGGGTCTGACGCTCAGTGGAACGAAAACTCACGTTAAGGGATTTTGGTCATGCATGATATATCT
CCCAATTTGTGTAGGGCTTATTATGCACGCTTAAAAATAATAAAAGCAGACTTGACCTGATAGTTTGGCT
GTGAGCAATTATGTGCTTAGTGCATCTAACGCTTGAGTTAAGCCGCGCCGCGAAGCGGCGTCGGCTTGAA
CGAATTTCTAGCTAGACATTATTTGCCGACTACCTTGGTGATCTCGCCTTTCACGTAGTGGACAAATTCT
TCCAACTGATCTGCGCGCGAGGCCAAGCGATCTTCTTCTTGTCCAAGATAAGCCTGTCTAGCTTCAAGTA
TGACGGGCTGATACTGGGCCGGCAGGCGCTCCATTGCCCAGTCGGCAGCGACATCCTTCGGCGCGATTTT
GCCGGTTACTGCGCTGTACCAAATGCGGGACAACGTAAGCACTACATTTCGCTCATCGCCAGCCCAGTCG
GGCGGCGAGTTCCATAGCGTTAAGGTTTCATTTAGCGCCTCAAATAGATCCTGTTCAGGAACCGGATCAA
AGAGTTCCTCCGCCGCTGGACCTACCAAGGCAACGCTATGTTCTCTTGCTTTTGTCAGCAAGATAGCCAG
ATCAATGTCGATTGTGGCTGGCTCGAAGATACCTGCAAGAATGTCATTGCGCTGCCATTCTCCAAATTGC
AGTTCGCGCTTAGCTGGATAACGCCACGGAATGATGTCGTCGTGCACAACAATGGTGACTTCTACAGCGC
GGAGAATCTCGCTCTCTCCAGGGGAAGCCGAAGTTTCCAAAAGGTCGTTGATCAAAGCTCGCCGCGTTGT
TTCATCAAGCCTTACGGTCACCGTAACCAGCAAATCAATATCACTGTGTGGCTTCAGGCCGCCATCCACT
GCGGAGCCGTACAAATGTACGGCCAGCAACGTCGGTTCGAGATGGCGCTCGATGACGCCAACTACCTCTG
ATAGTTGAGTTGATACTTCGGCGATAACCGCTTCACGAGCCATGGATCCCTCCCTACAACTAGTGATATC
GCCCGGAGTTCGCTCCCAGAAATATAGCCATCCCTGCCCCCTCACGTCAATCCCACGAGCCTCTTATCCA
TTCTCATTGAACGACGGCGAATTGTATTGATTGGTGAGCTAATCAATATCAAATATGAAAGGGAAATCGT
TAAATTATTCAATTATTATCTAATTGAATAATTTAAGAATAATGGTACCTCCGGTTGCTTAGTCATGGAT
GCGCGGTTCTCGGTCCATGTTGCGTTCCAAGACGCCGGGCGAGGTTTCTCGCTTCAATTGAAATCATAAA
GAAGCAATTGAAAATTTTCGAGTAACCGACCCTCCCGATAATCTTCAACATAAAACAACGCACTTCTTCC
AACGGGAGAGGCGGTGTTAGTTGCGAGCTAAGGAGATAAGGTGAATTCATTAAAGAGGAGAAAACGCGTA
TGGTGAGCAAGGGCGAGGAGCTGTTCACCGGGGTGGTGCCCATCCTGGTCGAGCTGGACGGCGACGTAAA
CGGCCACAAGTTCAGCGTGTCCGGCGAGGGCGAGGGCGATGCCACCTACGGCAAGCTGACCCTGAAGTTC
ATCTGCACCACCGGCAAGCTGCCCGTGCCCTGGCCCACCCTCGTGACCACCCTGACCTACGGCGTGCAGT
GCTTCAGCCGCTACCCCGACCACATGAAGCAGCACGACTTCTTCAAGTCCGCCATGCCCGAAGGCTACGT
CCAGGAGCGCACCATCTTCTTCAAGGACGACGGCAACTACAAGACCCGCGCCGAGGTGAAGTTCGAGGGC
GACACCCTGGTGAACCGCATCGAGCTGAAGGGCATCGACTTCAAGGAGGACGGCAACATCCTGGGGCACA
AGCTGGAGTACAACTACAACAGCCACAACGTCTATATCATGGCCGACAAGCAGAAGAACGGCATCAAGGT
GAACTTCAAGATCCGCCACAACATCGAGGACGGCAGCGTGCAGCTCGCCGACCACTACCAGCAGAACACC
CCCATCGGCGACGGCCCCGTGCTGCTGCCCGACAACCACTACCTGAGCACCCAGTCCGCCCTGAGCAAAG
ACCCCAACGAGAAGCGCGATCACATGGTCCTGCTGGAGTTCGTGACCGCCGCCGGGATCACTCTCGGCAT
GGACGAGCTGTACAAGTAAAAGCTTTAAGGATCTCAAATAAAACGAAAGGCTCAGTCGAAAGACTGGGCC
TTTCGTTTTATCTGTTGTTTGTCGGTGAACGCTCTCCGCAGAAAGGCCCACCCGAAGGTGAGCCGCATGC
CAACCACAGGGTTCCCCTCGGGATCAAAGTACTTTAAAGTACTTTAAAGTACTTTAAAGTACTTTGATCC
AACCCCTCCGCTGCTATAGTGCAGTCGGCTTCTGACGTTCAGTGCAGCCGTCTTCTGAAAACGACATGTC
GCACAAGTCCTAAGTTACGCGACAGGCTGCCGCCCTGCCCTTTTCCTGGCGTTTTCTTGTCGCGTGTTTT
AGTCGCATAAAGTAGAATACTTGCGACTAGAACCGGAGACATTACGCCATGAACAAGAGCGCCGCCGCTG
GCCTGCTGGGCTATGCCCGCGTCAGCACCGACGACCAGGACTTGACCAACCAACGGGCCGAACTGCACGC
GGCCGGCTGCACCAAGCTGTTTTCCGAGAAGATCACCGGCACCAGGCGCGACCGCCCGGAGCTGGCCAGG
ATGCTTGACCACCTACGCCCTGGCGACGTTGTGACAGTGACCAGGCTAGACCGCCTGGCCCGCAGCACCC
GCGACCTACTGGACATTGCCGAGCGCATCCAGGAGGCCGGCGCGGGCCTGCGTAGCCTGGCAGAGCCGTG
GGCCGACACCACCACGCCGGCCGGCCGCATGGTGTTGACCGTGTTCGCCGGCATTGCCGAGTTCGAGCGT
TCCCTAATCATCGACCGCACCCGGAGCGGGCGCGAGGCCGCCAAGGCCCGAGGCGTGAAGTTTGGCCCCC
GCCCTACCCTCACCCCGGCACAGATCGCGCACGCCCGCGAGCTGATCGACCAGGAAGGCCGCACCGTGAA
AGAGGCGGCTGCACTGCTTGGCGTGCATCGCTCGACCCTGTACCGCGCACTTGAGCGCAGCGAGGAAGTG
ACGCCCACCGAGGCCAGGCGGCGCGGTGCCTTCCGTGAGGACGCATTGACCGAGGCCGACGCCCTGGCGG
CCGCCGAGAATGAACGCCAAGAGGAACAAGCATGAAACCGCACCAGGACGGCCAGGACGAACCGTTTTTC
ATTACCGAAGAGATCGAGGCGGAGATGATCGCGGCCGGGTACGTGTTCGAGCCGCCCGCGCACGTCTCAA
CCGTGCGGCTGCATGAAATCCTGGCCGGTTTGTCTGATGCCAAGCTGGCGGCCTGGCCGGCCAGCTTGGC
CGCTGAAGAAACCGAGCGCCGCCGTCTAAAAAGGTGATGTGTATTTGAGTAAAACAGCTTGCGTCATGCG
GTCGCTGCGTATATGATGCGATGAGTAAATAAACAAATACGCAAGGGGAACGCATGAAGGTTATCGCTGT
ACTTAACCAGAAAGGCGGGTCAGGCAAGACGACCATCGCAACCCATCTAGCCCGCGCCCTGCAACTCGCC
GGGGCCGATGTTCTGTTAGTCGATTCCGATCCCCAGGGCAGTGCCCGCGATTGGGCGGCCGTGCGGGAAG
ATCAACCGCTAACCGTTGTCGGCATCGACCGCCCGACGATTGACCGCGACGTGAAGGCCATCGGCCGGCG
CGACTTCGTAGTGATCGACGGAGCGCCCCAGGCGGCGGACTTGGCTGTGTCCGCGATCAAGGCAGCCGAC
TTCGTGCTGATTCCGGTGCAGCCAAGCCCTTACGACATATGGGCCACCGCCGACCTGGTGGAGCTGGTTA
AGCAGCGCATTGAGGTCACGGATGGAAGGCTACAAGCGGCCTTTGTCGTGTCGCGGGCGATCAAAGGCAC
GCGCATCGGCGGTGAGGTTGCCGAGGCGCTGGCCGGGTACGAGCTGCCCATTCTTGAGTCCCGTATCACG
CAGCGCGTGAGCTACCCAGGCACTGCCGCCGCCGGCACAACCGTTCTTGAATCAGAACCCGAGGGCGACG
CTGCCCGCGAGGTCCAGGCGCTGGCCGCTGAAATTAAATCAAAACTCATTTGAGTTAATGAGGTAAAGAG
AAAATGAGCAAAAGCACAAACACGCTAAGTGCCGGCCGTCCGAGCGCACGCAGCAGCAAGGCTGCAACGT
TGGCCAGCCTGGCAGACACGCCAGCCATGAAGCGGGTCAACTTTCAGTTGCCGGCGGAGGATCACACCAA
GCTGAAGATGTACGCGGTACGCCAAGGCAAGACCATTACCGAGCTGCTATCTGAATACATCGCGCAGCTA
CCAGAGTAAATGAGCAAATGAATAAATGAGTAGATGAATTTTAGCGGCTAAAGGAGGCGGCATGGAAAAT
CAAGAACAACCAGGCACCGACGCCGTGGAATGCCCCATGTGTGGAGGAACGGGCGGTTGGCCAGGCGTAA
GCGGCTGGGTTGTCTGCCGGCCCTGCAATGGCACTGGAACCCCCAAGCCCGAGGAATCGGCGTGAGCGGT
CGCAAACCATCCGGCCCGGTACAAATCGGCGCGGCGCTGGGTGATGACCTGGTGGAGAAGTTGAAGGCCG
CGCAGGCCGCCCAGCGGCAACGCATCGAGGCAGAAGCACGCCCCGGTGAATCGTGGCAAGCGGCCGCTGA
TCGAATCCGCAAAGAATCCCGGCAACCGCCGGCAGCCGGTGCGCCGTCGATTAGGAAGCCGCCCAAGGGC
GACGAGCAACCAGATTTTTTCGTTCCGATGCTCTATGACGTGGGCACCCGCGATAGTCGCAGCATCATGG
ACGTGGCCGTTTTCCGTCTGTCGAAGCGTGACCGACGAGCTGGCGAGGTGATCCGCTACGAGCTTCCAGA
CGGGCACGTAGAGGTTTCCGCAGGGCCGGCCGGCATGGCCAGTGTGTGGGATTACGACCTGGTACTGATG
GCGGTTTCCCATCTAACCGAATCCATGAACCGATACCGGGAAGGGAAGGGAGACAAGCCCGGCCGCGTGT
TCCGTCCACACGTTGCGGACGTACTCAAGTTCTGCCGGCGAGCCGATGGCGGAAAGCAGAAAGACGACCT
GGTAGAAACCTGCATTCGGTTAAACACCACGCACGTTGCCATGCAGCGTACGAAGAAGGCCAAGAACGGC
CGCCTGGTGACGGTATCCGAGGGTGAAGCCTTGATTAGCCGCTACAAGATCGTAAAGAGCGAAACCGGGC
GGCCGGAGTACATCGAGATCGAGCTAGCTGATTGGATGTACCGCGAGATCACAGAAGGCAAGAACCCGGA
CGTGCTGACGGTTCACCCCGATTACTTTTTGATCGATCCCGGCATCGGCCGTTTTCTCTACCGCCTGGCA
CGCCGCGCCGCAGGCAAGGCAGAAGCCAGATGGTTGTTCAAGACGATCTACGAACGCAGTGGCAGCGCCG
GAGAGTTCAAGAAGTTCTGTTTCACCGTGCGCAAGCTGATCGGGTCAAATGACCTGCCGGAGTACGATTT
GAAGGAGGAGGCGGGGCAGGCTGGCCCGATCCTAGTCATGCGCTACCGCAACCTGATCGAGGGCGAAGCA
TCCGCCGGTTCCTAATGTACGGAGCAGATGCTAGGGCAAATTGCCCTAGCAGGGGAAAAAGGTCGAAAAG
GTCTCTTTCC
Features (pLannotate 1.2.2; 11 found; start..end, strand, type, name):
      1..195     +  rep_origin     pVS1 oriV: origin of replication for the Pseudomonas plasmid pVS1 (Heeb et al., 2000)
    398..437     +  CDS            rop (fragment): Rop protein, which maintains plasmids at low copy number; rop
    539..679     +  misc_feature   bom: basis of mobility region from pBR322
    865..1453    -  rep_origin     ori: high-copy-number ColE1/pMB1/pBR322/pUC origin of replication
   1699..2484    -  CDS            SmR: aminoglycoside adenylyltransferase (Murphy, 1985); aadA; confers resistance to spectinomycin and streptomycin
   2940..3659    +  CDS            EGFP: the original enhanced GFP (Yang et al., 1996) mammalian codon-optimized
   3675..3746    +  terminator     rrnB T1 terminator: transcription terminator T1 from the E. coli rrnB gene
   3747..3774    -  terminator     T7Te terminator: phage T7 early transcription terminator
   4063..4464    +  CDS            Y4CG_SINFN (fragment): Protein inferred from homology: Swiss-Prot protein existence level 3. From Sinorhizobium fredii (strain NBRC 101917 / NGR234).
   5024..5653    +  CDS            pVS1 StaA: stability protein from the Pseudomonas plasmid pVS1 (Heeb et al., 2000)
   6082..7155    +  CDS            pVS1 RepA: replication protein from the Pseudomonas plasmid pVS1 (Heeb et al., 2000)
