[The description below was written by a language model from this plasmid's Addgene catalogue record and pLannotate feature annotations shown in this document.]
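Description:
pEA183 is a bacterial expression plasmid of about 7.2 kb, built on the pEA106 backbone, that places enhanced GFP under the control of the Agrobacterium virB promoter. It is a shuttle-type vector with two replication systems. A high-copy ColE1/pUC-type origin, accompanied by the pBR322 bom mobilisation region and a short rop fragment, supports propagation in E. coli. The pVS1 module (oriV, the RepA replication protein and the StaA stability protein) is a broad-host-range replicon commonly used for stable maintenance in Agrobacterium. Selection in both hosts relies on the aadA aminoglycoside adenylyltransferase gene, which confers resistance to spectinomycin and streptomycin. The annotation also flags a partial open reading frame with homology to a Sinorhizobium fredii protein between the reporter cassette and the pVS1 stability gene; the record does not assign it a role.

The payload is a 717 bp eGFP coding sequence (the original mammalian codon-optimised EGFP) cloned between MluI and HindIII sites, both of which are retained. It is followed by the E. coli rrnB T1 terminator and an adjacent, oppositely oriented phage T7Te terminator, which insulate the cassette from neighbouring transcription. The virB promoter is named in the catalogue entry but was not picked up by the automated annotation; it presumably lies in the unannotated stretch just upstream of EGFP. Because virB belongs to the Agrobacterium virulence regulon, which is induced through the VirA/VirG system, fluorescence from this plasmid would serve as a readout of virB promoter activity. The plasmid was deposited with work on CRISPR RNA-guided integrase genome engineering in Agrobacterium tumefaciens, although the record does not detail its exact role there.
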