Addgene plasmid #187873: pEA183
Purpose: Expresses eGFP under the virB promoter.
Depositing lab: Kan Wang. Depositing organization: Iowa State University. Publication: CRISPR RNA-guided integrase enables high-efficiency targeted genome engineering in Agrobacterium tumefaciens. Aliu E, Lee K, Wang K. Plant Biotechnol J. 2022 Jun 11. doi: 10.1111/pbi.13872. PubMed 35690588.
Backbone
  Vector backbone: pEA106
  Backbone manufacturer: Ephraim Aliu
  Backbone size w/o insert (bp): 6494
  Total vector size (bp): 7219
  Vector type: Bacterial Expression
Growth in bacteria
  Bacterial resistance: Spectinomycin and Streptomycin, 50 & 50 μg/mL
  Growth temperature: 37°C
  Growth strain: DH5alpha
  Copy number: High Copy
Gene/Insert
  Gene/Insert name: eGFP (alt name: enhanced GFP)
  Insert size (bp): 717
  GenBank ID: MN832871.1
  Promoter: Agrobacterium virB promoter
  Cloning method: Restriction Enzyme; 5′ cloning site MluI (not destroyed); 3′ cloning site HindIII (not destroyed)
  Sequencing primers: 5′ cgaattgtattgattggtgagct; 3′ ctatagcagcggaggggttg
Terms and licenses: Academic/Nonprofit Terms; Industry Terms: Not Available to Industry
How to cite: pEA183 was a gift from Kan Wang (Addgene plasmid # 187873 ; http://n2t.net/addgene:187873 ; RRID:Addgene_187873)
